Addgene plasmid #124668: pcDNA5FRT/TO-Strep/HA-UBE2Q2
Purpose: Expresses UBE2Q2 with N-terminal Strep-HA tag in mammalian cells
Depositing lab: Hemmo Meyer. Depositing organization: Universitaet Duisburg-Essen. Publication: The ubiquitin-conjugating enzyme UBE2QL1 coordinates lysophagy in response to endolysosomal damage. Koerver L, Papadopoulos C, Liu B, Kravic B, Rota G, Brecht L, Veenendaal T, Polajnar M, Bluemke A, Ehrmann M, Klumperman J, Jaattela M, Behrends C, Meyer H. EMBO Rep. 2019 Aug 21:e48014. doi: 10.15252/embr.201948014. PubMed 31432621.
Backbone
  Vector backbone: pcDNA5-FRT-TO-nSH-GW
  Backbone manufacturer: Ruedi Aebersold
  Backbone size w/o insert (bp): 6886
  Total vector size (bp): 6438
  Vector type: Mammalian Expression
  Selectable markers: Hygromycin
Growth in bacteria
  Bacterial resistance: Ampicillin, 100 μg/mL
  Growth temperature: 37°C
  Growth strain: DH5alpha
  Copy number: Unknown
Gene/Insert
  Gene/Insert name: UBE2Q2
  Species: H. sapiens (human)
  Insert size (bp): 1127
  GenBank ID: NM_173469.3
  Entrez Gene: UBE2Q2
  Promoter: CMV
  Tag / fusion protein: 2xStrep/HA (N terminal on insert)
  Cloning method: Gateway Cloning
  Sequencing primers: 5′ CMV-fwd; 3′ BGH-rev
Terms and licenses: Academic/Nonprofit Terms; Industry Terms: Not Available to Industry
How to cite: pcDNA5FRT/TO-Strep/HA-UBE2Q2 was a gift from Hemmo Meyer (Addgene plasmid # 124668 ; http://n2t.net/addgene:124668 ; RRID:Addgene_124668)
