[The description below was written by a language model from this plasmid's Addgene catalogue record and pLannotate feature annotations shown in this document.]
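Description:
pcDNA5FRT/TO-Strep/HA-UBE2Q2 is a mammalian expression plasmid that produces human UBE2Q2, a ubiquitin-conjugating (E2) enzyme, with an N-terminal Strep/HA affinity tag. It was made by Gateway recombination into the pcDNA5-FRT-TO-nSH-GW destination backbone, and the attB1 and attB2 sites left by that reaction flank the UBE2Q2 coding sequence. In bacteria the plasmid replicates from a high-copy ColE1/pUC-type origin and is selected with ampicillin through the bla gene. A partial f1 origin and remnants of lac regulatory sequence are also annotated in the backbone.

Transcription is driven by the CMV immediate-early enhancer and promoter. This is followed by two short elements annotated as tet operator-containing fragments, consistent with the "TO" design, in which a Tet repressor supplied by the host cell keeps the promoter silent until tetracycline or doxycycline is added. Downstream lie an HA epitope and two Strep-tag II copies, then the UBE2Q2 open reading frame and a bovine growth hormone polyadenylation signal.

A single FRT site sits directly upstream of a hygromycin resistance gene that has an SV40 polyadenylation signal but no annotated promoter immediately upstream. In this arrangement, Flp-mediated integration into a genomic FRT docking site is expected to place the marker behind a resident promoter, so hygromycin selects for correctly targeted, isogenic stable lines.

The tandem tag suits affinity purification of UBE2Q2 and its binding partners as well as HA-based detection. The associated study concerns a related E2, UBE2QL1, in lysophagy, but the record does not state the specific role of this construct there. The sequenced record (6,477 nt) is slightly longer than the listed total size.
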