Features (pLannotate 1.2.2; 26 found; start..end, strand, type, name):
    109..488     +  enhancer       CMV enhancer: human cytomegalovirus immediate early enhancer
    489..692     +  promoter       CMV promoter: human cytomegalovirus (CMV) immediate early promoter
    694..713     +  promoter       PLtetO-1 promoter (fragment): modified phage lambda PL promoter with tet operator sites (Lutz and Bujard, 1997)
    715..734     +  promoter       PLtetO-1 promoter (fragment): modified phage lambda PL promoter with tet operator sites (Lutz and Bujard, 1997)
    742..775     +  promoter       TRE3GV promoter (fragment): 3rd-generation Tet-responsive promoter that can be activated by binding of Tet-On® 3G, optimized for retroviral and lentiviral vectors
    938..960     +  CDS            3xHA (fragment): three tandem HA epitope tags
    995..1014    +  CDS            Strep-Tag II (fragment): peptide that binds Strep-Tactin®, an engineered form of streptavidin
   1055..1077    +  CDS            Strep-Tag II (fragment): peptide that binds Strep-Tactin®, an engineered form of streptavidin
   1092..1109    +  protein_bind   attB1 (fragment): mutant version of attB; core recombination site for the Gateway® BP reaction BP Clonase™
   1115..2239    +  CDS            UBE2Q2 (sequence partly withheld): UB2Q2_HUMAN - Experimental evidence at protein level: Swiss-Prot protein existence level 1. Accepts ubiquitin from the E1 complex and catalyzes its covalent attachment to other proteins. In vitro catalyzes 'Lys-48'- linked polyubiquitination. From Homo sapiens (Human).
   2241..2265    -  protein_bind   attB2: mutant version of attB; recombination site for the Gateway® BP reaction BP Clonase™
   2309..2533    +  polyA_signal   bGH poly(A) signal: bovine growth hormone polyadenylation signal
   2537..2558    +  promoter       SV40 promoter (fragment): SV40 enhancer and early promoter
   2579..2812    +  rep_origin     f1 ori (fragment) (sequence partly withheld): f1 bacteriophage origin of replication; arrow indicates direction of (+) strand synthesis
   2817..2864    +  protein_bind   FRT: FLP-mediated recombination occurs in the 8-bp core sequence TCTAGAAA (Turan and Bode, 2011). FLP recombinase from the Saccharomyces cerevisiae 2μ plasmid
   2872..3894    +  CDS            HygR: aminoglycoside phosphotransferase from E. coli; aph(4)-Ia; confers resistance to hygromycin
   3904..4029    +  CDS            ble (fragment): BLE_KLEPN - Experimental evidence at protein level: Swiss-Prot protein existence level 1. Binding protein with a strong affinity to the bleomycin family of antibiotics. Binds to CL990; an antimitotic-antibiotic compound. From Klebsiella pneumoniae.
   4024..4145    +  polyA_signal   SV40 poly(A) signal: SV40 polyadenylation signal
   4218..4234    -  protein_bind   lac operator: The lac repressor binds to the lac operator to inhibit transcription in E. coli. This inhibition can be relieved by adding lactose or isopropyl-β-D-thiogalactopyranoside (IPTG). lac repressor encoded by lacI
   4242..4272    -  promoter       lac promoter: promoter for the E. coli lac operon
   4287..4308    -  protein_bind   CAP binding site: CAP binding activates transcription in the presence of cAMP. E. coli catabolite activator protein
   4321..4413    -  CDS            lacI (fragment): lac repressor; lacI; The lac repressor binds to the lac operator to inhibit transcription in E. coli. This inhibition can be relieved by adding lactose or isopropyl-β-D-thiogalactopyranoside (IPTG).
   4596..5184    -  rep_origin     ori: high-copy-number ColE1/pMB1/pBR322/pUC origin of replication
   5355..6215    -  CDS            AmpR: β-lactamase; bla; confers resistance to ampicillin, carbenicillin, and related antibiotics
   6216..6320    -  promoter       AmpR promoter: bla
   6379..6431    -  misc_feature   bom (fragment): basis of mobility region from pBR322
>Addgene plasmid #124668 | pcDNA5FRT/TO-Strep/HA-UBE2Q2 | addgene full sequence | sequence record 246554 | Addgene NGS Result
AAATTTAAGCTACAACAAGGCAAGGCTTGACCGACAATTGCATGAAGAATCTGCTTAGGGTTAGGCGTTT
TGCGCTGCTTCGCGATGTACGGGCCAGATATACGCGTTGACATTGATTATTGACTAGTTATTAATAGTAA
TCAATTACGGGGTCATTAGTTCATAGCCCATATATGGAGTTCCGCGTTACATAACTTACGGTAAATGGCC
CGCCTGGCTGACCGCCCAACGACCCCCGCCCATTGACGTCAATAATGACGTATGTTCCCATAGTAACGCC
AATAGGGACTTTCCATTGACGTCAATGGGTGGAGTATTTACGGTAAACTGCCCACTTGGCAGTACATCAA
GTGTATCATATGCCAAGTACGCCCCCTATTGACGTCAATGACGGTAAATGGCCCGCCTGGCATTATGCCC
AGTACATGACCTTATGGGACTTTCCTACTTGGCAGTACATCTACGTATTAGTCATCGCTATTACCATGGT
GATGCGGTTTTGGCAGTACATCAATGGGCGTGGATAGCGGTTTGACTCACGGGGATTTCCAAGTCTCCAC
CCCATTGACGTCAATGGGAGTTTGTTTTGGCACCAAAATCAACGGGACTTTCCAAAATGTCGTAACAACT
CCGCCCCATTGACGCAAATGGGCGGTAGGCGTGTACGGTGGGAGGTCTATATAAGCAGAGCTCTCCCTAT
CAGTGATAGAGATCTCCCTATCAGTGATAGAGATCGTCGACGAGCTCGTTTAGTGAACCGTCAGATCGCC
TGGAGACGCCATCCACGCTGTTTTGACCTCCATAGAAGACACCGGGACCGATCCAGCCTCCGGACTCTAG
CGTTTAAACTTAAGCTTGGTACCGAGCTCGGATCCACTAGTCCAGTGTGGTGGAATTCTGCAGATATCCA
GCACAGTGGCGGCCGCTCGAGACCATGTACCCATACGATGTTCCCGACTACGCCGGTACCGAGCTCGGAT
CCACCATGGCTAGCTGGAGCCACCCGCAGTTCGAGAAAGGTGGAGGTTCCGGAGGTGGATCGGGAGGTGG
ATCGTGGAGCCACCCGCAGTTCGAAAAAGCGGCCGATATCACAAGTTTGTACAAAAAAGTTGGCATGTCC
GTGTCAGGGCTCAAGGCCGAGCTGAAGTTCCTGGCGTCCATCTTCGACAAGAACCACGAGCGATTCCGCA
TCGTCAGTTGGAAGCTGGACGAGCTGCACTGCCAGTTCCTGGTGCCGCAGCAGGGCAGCCCGCACTCGCT
GCCGCCGCCACTCACGCTCCACTGCAACATCACGGAATCCTATCCATCTTCTTCACCGATATGGTTTGTG
GATTCTGAAGACCCAAATCTGACATCAGTTCTGGAACGTCTAGAAGATACTAAGAACAACAATTTGCTTC
GTCAGCAATTGAAGTGGTTGATATGTGAACTCTGCAGTTTATATAACCTTCCTAAGCACCTGGATGTTGA
GATGCTAGATCAACCACTACCCACGGGTCAGAATGGGACAACAGAAGAAGTGACTTCAGAAGAAGAGGAA
GAAGAAGAAGAGATGGCTGAAGATATAGAAGACTTAGATCACTATGAGATGAAGGAAGAAGAGCCTATTA
GTGGGAAAAAGTCAGAGGATGAAGGAATTGAAAAAGAAAATTTGGCAATATTAGAGAAAATTAGGAAGAC
TCAAAGGCAAGACCATTTAAATGGTGCAGTGTCT
[420 nt withheld, positions 1715-2134]
GCAAATAAGAATCAATATAATCTAGCAAGAGCCCAACAATCCTATAATTCCATTGTACAGATACATGAGA
AAAATGGCTGGTACACCCCTCCAAAGGAAGATGGCTACCCAACTTTCTTGTACAAAGTGGTGACGTAAGC
TAGGGGCCCGTTTAAACCCGCTGATCAGCCTCGACTGTGCCTTCTAGTTGCCAGCCATCTGTTGTTTGCC
CCTCCCCCGTGCCTTCCTTGACCCTGGAAGGTGCCACTCCCACTGTCCTTTCCTAATAAAATGAGGAAAT
TGCATCGCATTGTCTGAGTAGGTGTCATTCTATTCTGGGGGGTGGGGTGGGGCAGGACAGCAAGGGGGAG
GATTGGGAAGACAATAGCAGGCATGCTGGGGATGCGGTGGGCTCTATGGCTTCTGAGGCGGAAAGAACCA
GCTGGGGCTCTAGGGGGTATCCCC
[124 nt withheld, positions 2579-2702]
C
[91 nt withheld, positions 2704-2794]
AGGGTGATGGTTCACGTACCTAGAAGTTCCTATTCCGAAGTTCCTATTCTCTAGAAAGTATAGGAACTTC
CTTGGCCAAAAAGCCTGAACTCACCGCGACGTCTGTCGAGAAGTTTCTGATCGAAAAGTTCGACAGCGTC
TCCGACCTGATGCAGCTCTCGGAGGGCGAAGAATCTCGTGCTTTCAGCTTCGATGTAGGAGGGCGTGGAT
ATGTCCTGCGGGTAAATAGCTGCGCCGATGGTTTCTACAAAGATCGTTATGTTTATCGGCACTTTGCATC
GGCCGCGCTCCCGATTCCGGAAGTGCTTGACATTGGGGAATTCAGCGAGAGCCTGACCTATTGCATCTCC
CGCCGTGCACAGGGTGTCACGTTGCAAGACCTGCCTGAAACCGAACTGCCCGCTGTTCTGCAGCCGGTCG
CGGAGGCCATGGATGCGATCGCTGCGGCCGATCTTAGCCAGACGAGCGGGTTCGGCCCATTCGGACCGCA
AGGAATCGGTCAATACACTACATGGCGTGATTTCATATGCGCGATTGCTGATCCCCATGTGTATCACTGG
CAAACTGTGATGGACGACACCGTCAGTGCGTCCGTCGCGCAGGCTCTCGATGAGCTGATGCTTTGGGCCG
AGGACTGCCCCGAAGTCCGGCACCTCGTGCACGCGGATTTCGGCTCCAACAATGTCCTGACGGACAATGG
CCGCATAACAGCGGTCATTGACTGGAGCGAGGCGATGTTCGGGGATTCCCAATACGAGGTCGCCAACATC
TTCTTCTGGAGGCCGTGGTTGGCTTGTATGGAGCAGCAGACGCGCTACTTCGAGCGGAGGCATCCGGAGC
TTGCAGGATCGCCGCGGCTCCGGGCGTATATGCTCCGCATTGGTCTTGACCAACTCTATCAGAGCTTGGT
TGACGGCAATTTCGATGATGCAGCTTGGGCGCAGGGTCGATGCGACGCAATCGTCCGATCCGGAGCCGGG
ACTGTCGGGCGTACACAAATCGCCCGCAGAAGCGCGGCCGTCTGGACCGATGGCTGTGTAGAAGTACTCG
CCGATAGTGGAAACCGACGCCCCAGCACTCGTCCGAGGGCAAAGGAATAGCACGTACTACGAGATTTCGA
TTCCACCGCCGCCTTCTATGAAAGGTTGGGCTTCGGAATCGTTTTCCGGGACGCCGGCTGGATGATCCTC
CAGCGCGGGGATCTCATGCTGGAGTTCTTCGCCCACCCCAACTTGTTTATTGCAGCTTATAATGGTTACA
AATAAAGCAATAGCATCACAAATTTCACAAATAAAGCATTTTTTTCACTGCATTCTAGTTGTGGTTTGTC
CAAACTCATCAATGTATCTTATCATGTCTGTATACCGTCGACCTCTAGCTAGAGCTTGGCGTAATCATGG
TCATAGCTGTTTCCTGTGTGAAATTGTTATCCGCTCACAATTCCACACAACATACGAGCCGGAAGCATAA
AGTGTAAAGCCTGGGGTGCCTAATGAGTGAGCTAACTCACATTAATTGCGTTGCGCTCACTGCCCGCTTT
CCAGTCGGGAAACCTGTCGTGCCAGCTGCATTAATGAATCGGCCAACGCGCGGGGAGAGGCGGTTTGCGT
ATTGGGCGCTCTTCCGCTTCCTCGCTCACTGACTCGCTGCGCTCGGTCGTTCGGCTGCGGCGAGCGGTAT
CAGCTCACTCAAAGGCGGTAATACGGTTATCCACAGAATCAGGGGATAACGCAGGAAAGAACATGTGAGC
AAAAGGCCAGCAAAAGGCCAGGAACCGTAAAAAGGCCGCGTTGCTGGCGTTTTTCCATAGGCTCCGCCCC
CCTGACGAGCATCACAAAAATCGACGCTCAAGTCAGAGGTGGCGAAACCCGACAGGACTATAAAGATACC
AGGCGTTTCCCCCTGGAAGCTCCCTCGTGCGCTCTCCTGTTCCGACCCTGCCGCTTACCGGATACCTGTC
CGCCTTTCTCCCTTCGGGAAGCGTGGCGCTTTCTCATAGCTCACGCTGTAGGTATCTCAGTTCGGTGTAG
GTCGTTCGCTCCAAGCTGGGCTGTGTGCACGAACCCCCCGTTCAGCCCGACCGCTGCGCCTTATCCGGTA
ACTATCGTCTTGAGTCCAACCCGGTAAGACACGACTTATCGCCACTGGCAGCAGCCACTGGTAACAGGAT
TAGCAGAGCGAGGTATGTAGGCGGTGCTACAGAGTTCTTGAAGTGGTGGCCTAACTACGGCTACACTAGA
AGAACAGTATTTGGTATCTGCGCTCTGCTGAAGCCAGTTACCTTCGGAAAAAGAGTTGGTAGCTCTTGAT
CCGGCAAACAAACCACCGCTGGTAGCGGTGGTTTTTTTGTTTGCAAGCAGCAGATTACGCGCAGAAAAAA
AGGATCTCAAGAAGATCCTTTGATCTTTTCTACGGGGTCTGACGCTCAGTGGAACGAAAACTCACGTTAA
GGGATTTTGGTCATGAGATTATCAAAAAGGATCTTCACCTAGATCCTTTTAAATTAAAAATGAAGTTTTA
AATCAATCTAAAGTATATATGAGTAAACTTGGTCTGACAGTTACCAATGCTTAATCAGTGAGGCACCTAT
CTCAGCGATCTGTCTATTTCGTTCATCCATAGTTGCCTGACTCCCCGTCGTGTAGATAACTACGATACGG
GAGGGCTTACCATCTGGCCCCAGTGCTGCAATGATACCGCGAGACCCACGCTCACCGGCTCCAGATTTAT
CAGCAATAAACCAGCCAGCCGGAAGGGCCGAGCGCAGAAGTGGTCCTGCAACTTTATCCGCCTCCATCCA
GTCTATTAATTGTTGCCGGGAAGCTAGAGTAAGTAGTTCGCCAGTTAATAGTTTGCGCAACGTTGTTGCC
ATTGCTACAGGCATCGTGGTGTCACGCTCGTCGTTTGGTATGGCTTCATTCAGCTCCGGTTCCCAACGAT
CAAGGCGAGTTACATGATCCCCCATGTTGTGCAAAAAAGCGGTTAGCTCCTTCGGTCCTCCGATCGTTGT
CAGAAGTAAGTTGGCCGCAGTGTTATCACTCATGGTTATGGCAGCACTGCATAATTCTCTTACTGTCATG
CCATCCGTAAGATGCTTTTCTGTGACTGGTGAGTACTCAACCAAGTCATTCTGAGAATAGTGTATGCGGC
GACCGAGTTGCTCTTGCCCGGCGTCAATACGGGATAATACCGCGCCACATAGCAGAACTTTAAAAGTGCT
CATCATTGGAAAACGTTCTTCGGGGCGAAAACTCTCAAGGATCTTACCGCTGTTGAGATCCAGTTCGATG
TAACCCACTCGTGCACCCAACTGATCTTCAGCATCTTTTACTTTCACCAGCGTTTCTGGGTGAGCAAAAA
CAGGAAGGCAAAATGCCGCAAAAAAGGGAATAAGGGCGACACGGAAATGTTGAATACTCATACTCTTCCT
TTTTCAATATTATTGAAGCATTTATCAGGGTTATTGTCTCATGAGCGGATACATATTTGAATGTATTTAG
AAAAATAAACAAATAGGGGTTCCGCGCACATTTCCCCGAAAAGTGCCACCTGACGTCGACGGATCGGGAG
ATCTCCCGATCCCCTATGGTGCACTCTCAGTACAATCTGCTCTGATGCCGCATAGTTAAGCCAGTATCTG
CTCCCTGCTTGTGTGTTGGAGGTCGCTGAGTAGTGCGCGAGCA
